>Addgene plasmid | pcDNA3-pmEKAR4 Sequencing Result | analyzer sequence | sequence record 347658
CNNNNNNNNNNNNNNNNGNNNNNNANGANNGCTGCCNNNNNGNTGANANNACGAATANNCCGCCCTCAGG
CCGATNGTACTACTTCNACCACCCTNNNACGCCTGTCACCGAGATGGGACCNNTCGCTGATCANNCTCGG
TGTGCCTTCTGGTTGGNGGAGCCTGCCAGGGTGCCCNTCGCTGGTGCCTTCGCTGACCCTAGAGCGNGCC
ACTCCGCTGNNGNTTTCGCTGGTGGTTCNNAAATTNCTGGTGGTTGNGCTGGTGNGTGNCNTTCTATTCT
GGNAGGGCTGGTGGGANTGGAGGTGGTAGTGCAGGAGGGAGAGCAGGTGGTTCCGCATGNGCTGGAGGTA
GTGCTGTCTATGGCTCCTGAGGTGGAGGTANTGCTGNNGNCTCGCTNNNGGTCCCGCTGGTGCCTGTGCT
GGTGCTTCCAGCACGGCTGGTGGGATGGCTGCNGGCAGCACGACCGCTGGTGGTGCCGCTGGTGGTAGTG
NNGNTCCNTTNGNTNCTTCCCTTGCTTTCGCTTCCGGACCANATGTTTTNNCANCTCCNCTCTATATCGC
GGGNTCNNNTTTCGGNTTCNANNNCGCGCTNTANCTCATGTCTACCNGTGAANANTTGATNANCGNGATG
GTNCNCNTCCTGGGCCANCTNNACGANNACGTGNNNNNCCNCNTTTNCAGCGTGAGTCCNCGANCNTTAN
TACNANNACTCNTGNTCGCAACTGGANCNTCACTCTGCTGTATCTCNNTCTATTCTTTTNATTNNTCTGG
NATTTTGNNNANNNCNNCCTANNNNNAAAAAATGAGCTGANTTAACNAAAATTTAACNCNAATTAATTCT
GACNNCTGTGTGACAGTTATGGTGNGGANATTCCCNNNNNTNCNCANCATGTTNATCTATGCNNACNGTG
CNTCTCANTTNNTCAGCNACCNGGTGTGNAAAGNCCCCACNCTCCCCANCAGGNNNAAGTATGCAAAGCA
TGCATCTCAATTAGTCNGCAACCNTANTCCCGCCCCTNACTCCGNCATCCCNNCCCTAACTNCGNCCANT
TCCGCCCATNNNNGCCCNNATGNCNNANTAATNNNTATANNNN
